Addgene plasmid #197868: pminiT-Halo-MED1 donor
Purpose: Donor plasmid used for building Halo-MED1 knock-in mESCs
Depositing lab: James Zhe Liu. Depositing organization: HHMI, Janelia Research Campus. Publication: Spatial organization of the 3D genome encodes gene co-expression programs in single cells. Dong P, Zhang S, Xie L, Wang L, Lemire AL, Lander AD, Chang HY, Liu ZJ. bioRxiv 2022.10.26.513917 10.1101/2022.10.26.513917.
Backbone
  Vector backbone: pminiT
  Backbone manufacturer: NEB
  Backbone size w/o insert (bp): 2525
  Total vector size (bp): 4308
  Vector type: Mouse Targeting
Growth in bacteria
  Bacterial resistance: Ampicillin, 100 μg/mL
  Growth temperature: 37°C
  Growth strain: DH5alpha
  Copy number: High Copy
Gene/Insert
  Gene/Insert name: CRSP210 (alt name: PBP; Pparbp; TRIP-2)
  Species: M. musculus (mouse)
  GenBank ID: NM_001347384.1 NP_001334313.1
  Entrez Gene: Med1 (a.k.a. CRSP210, DRIP205, PBP, Pparbp, TRAP220, TRIP-2, l11Jus15)
  Promoter: NA
  Tag / fusion protein: Halotag (N terminal on backbone)
  Cloning method: Gibson Cloning
  Sequencing primers: 5′ GATAAAGAGGAACGCAGAATG; 3′ CCCACCTCCTCTCTCGG
Terms and licenses: Academic/Nonprofit Terms; Industry Terms: Not Available to Industry
Depositor comments: Please visit https://www.biorxiv.org/content/10.1101/2022.10.26.513917v1 for bioRxiv preprint.
How to cite: pminiT-Halo-MED1 donor was a gift from James Zhe Liu (Addgene plasmid # 197868 ; http://n2t.net/addgene:197868 ; RRID:Addgene_197868)
