[The description below was written by a language model from this plasmid's Addgene catalogue record and pLannotate feature annotations shown in this document.]
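Description:
pminiT-Halo-MED1 donor is a mouse targeting plasmid built on the small pminiT cloning backbone and designed as a homology-directed repair template for inserting a HaloTag at the endogenous Med1 locus in mouse embryonic stem cells. The whole plasmid is 4,308 bp, of which about 2.5 kb is backbone. It is maintained in E. coli at high copy through a ColE1/pUC-type origin and is selected with ampicillin via the bla gene and its own promoter. A short annotated lacI fragment appears to be a backbone remnant with no evident functional role.

The insert was assembled by Gibson cloning and is catalogued under mouse Med1 (also known as CRSP210, PBP, Pparbp, TRAP220), which encodes a subunit of the Mediator transcriptional coactivator complex. The record lists no promoter. This fits a knock-in donor, where the tagged protein is expected to be expressed from the native genomic regulatory elements after integration rather than from the plasmid. The feature table identifies a TEV protease recognition site followed closely by a HaloTag coding segment, a modified bacterial dehalogenase that binds chloroalkane ligands covalently. The tag is recorded as N-terminal.

The sequences on either side of this cassette are not annotated. They presumably contain the Med1 genomic homology arms, but the record gives neither their boundaries nor their lengths. It also does not describe the nuclease or guide RNA used alongside the donor, and no mammalian selection marker is annotated. The stated purpose is to generate Halo-MED1 knock-in mESC lines, in which endogenous MED1 can be labelled with fluorescent Halo ligands for imaging.
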