Features (pLannotate 1.2.2; 6 found; start..end, strand, type, name):
     11..115     +  promoter       AmpR promoter: bla
    116..976     +  CDS            AmpR: β-lactamase; bla; confers resistance to ampicillin, carbenicillin, and related antibiotics
   1147..1735    +  rep_origin     ori: high-copy-number ColE1/pMB1/pBR322/pUC origin of replication
   1918..1972    +  CDS            lacI (fragment): lac repressor; lacI; The lac repressor binds to the lac operator to inhibit transcription in E. coli. This inhibition can be relieved by adding lactose or isopropyl-β-D-thiogalactopyranoside (IPTG).
   2716..2736    +  CDS            TEV site: tobacco etch virus (TEV) protease recognition and cleavage site
   2752..3635    +  CDS            HaloTag® (fragment): modified bacterial dehalogenase that forms covalent bonds with chloroalkane derivatives
>Addgene plasmid #197868 | pminiT-Halo-MED1 donor | addgene full sequence | sequence record 386426 | Addgene NGS Result
GGGAAATGTGCGCGGAACCCCTATTTGTTTATTTTTCTAAATACATTCAAATATGTATCCGCTCATGAGA
CAATAACCCTGATAAATGCTTCAATAATATTGAAAAAGGAAGAGTATGAGTATTCAACATTTCCGTGTCG
CCCTTATTCCCTTTTTTGCGGCATTTTGCCTTCCTGTTTTTGCTCACCCAGAAACGCTGGTGAAAGTAAA
AGATGCTGAAGATCAGTTGGGTGCACGAGTGGGTTACATCGAACTGGATCTCAACAGCGGTAAGATCCTT
GAGAGTTTTCGCCCCGAAGAACGTTTTCCAATGATGAGCACTTTTAAAGTTCTGCTATGTGGCGCGGTAT
TATCCCGTATTGACGCCGGGCAAGAGCAACTCGGTCGCCGCATACACTATTCTCAGAATGACTTGGTTGA
GTACTCACCAGTCACAGAAAAGCATCTTACGGATGGCATGACAGTAAGAGAATTATGCAGTGCTGCCATA
ACCATGAGTGATAACACTGCGGCCAACTTACTTCTGACAACGATCGGAGGACCGAAGGAGCTAACCGCTT
TTTTGCACAACATGGGGGATCATGTAACTCGCCTTGATCGTTGGGAACCGGAGCTGAATGAAGCCATACC
AAACGACGAGCGTGACACCACGATGCCTGTAGCAATGGCAACAACGTTGCGCAAACTATTAACTGGCGAA
CTACTTACTCTAGCTTCCCGGCAACAATTAATAGACTGGATGGAGGCGGATAAAGTTGCAGGACCACTTC
TGCGCTCGGCCCTTCCGGCTGGCTGGTTTATTGCTGATAAATCTGGAGCCGGTGAGCGTGGGTCTCGCGG
TATCATTGCAGCACTGGGGCCAGATGGTAAGCCCTCCCGTATCGTAGTTATCTACACGACGGGGAGTCAG
GCAACTATGGATGAACGAAATAGACAGATCGCTGAGATAGGTGCCTCACTGATTAAGCATTGGTAACTGT
CAGACCAAGTTTACTCATATATACTTTAGATTGATTTAAAACTTCATTTTTAATTTAAAAGGATCTAGGT
GAAGATCCTTTTTGATAATCTCATGACCAAAATCCCTTAACGTGAGTTTTCGTTCCACTGAGCGTCAGAC
CCCGTAGAAAAGATCAAAGGATCTTCTTGAGATCCTTTTTTTCTGCGCGTAATCTGCTGCTTGCAAACAA
AAAAACCACCGCTACCAGCGGTGGTTTGTTTGCCGGATCAAGAGCTACCAACTCTTTTTCCGAAGGTAAC
TGGCTTCAGCAGAGCGCAGATACCAAATACTGTTCTTCTAGTGTAGCCGTAGTTAGGCCACCACTTCAAG
AACTCTGTAGCACCGCCTACATACCTCGCTCTGCTAATCCTGTTACCAGTGGCTGCTGCCAGTGGCGATA
AGTCGTGTCTTACCGGGTTGGACTCAAGACGATAGTTACCGGATAAGGCGCAGCGGTCGGGCTGAACGGG
GGGTTCGTGCACACAGCCCAGCTTGGAGCGAACGACCTACACCGAACTGAGATACCTACAGCGTGAGCTA
TGAGAAAGCGCCACGCTTCCCGAAGGGAGAAAGGCGGACAGGTATCCGGTAAGCGGCAGGGTCGGAACAG
GAGAGCGCACGAGGGAGCTTCCAGGGGGAAACGCCTGGTATCTTTATAGTCCTGTCGGGTTTCGCCACCT
CTGACTTGAGCGTCGATTTTTGTGATGCTCGTCAGGGGGGCGGAGCCTATGGAAAAACGCCAGCAATGCG
GCCTTTTTACGGTTCCTGGCCTTTTGCTGGCCTTTTGCTCACATGTTCTTTCCTGCGTTATCCCCTGATT
CTGTGGATAACCGTATTACCGCCTTTGAGTGAGCTGATACCGCTCGCCGCAGCCGAACGACCGAGCGCAG
CGAGTCAGTGAGCGAGGAAGCGGAAGAGCGCCCAATACGCAAACCGCCTCTCCCCGCGCGTTGGCCGATT
CATTAATGCAGCCGGTTCAGACAGGATAAAGAGGAACGCAGAATGTTAGACAACACCCGCTTACGCATAG
CTATTCAGAAATCAGGCCGTTTAAGCACCGGTTTTCACTATCCCCTTCCTCATTGGGATTATAGGAGTGT
GCCACTTTTCCAGGTGCTCAAAGAGCAAACATTTTGTTTCGTTTGAGACAGGGTTTCTCTGTGTAGCCAT
GGCTGTCCTGGAACTCACACTGTAGACCAGGCTGGCCTCGAACTCAGAGTTCCGCCTGTCTGCTGGGATC
AAAGGCTTGAGCCGCCACCACCGCGGGACGGAAGAGCTAACGCTTTTAATTTACAAATTGTGTAACTGTC
GGGATGCAAACATAAACTTTCAGAGAGATGTCAACTCTGGGCACACACCCTTAGACGCCAAGGTGTGAAT
TCTGAGCCAATCGGAGCCGGGCCTGCTAGAGATCCTGCGGGGAGGACGAAATCAGCCAACCTCCGCGAGA
CTTTGGTGCGGTTCCTTCTTCCTCCGTCTCACAGGAACACGATTAATCTCGCGATCTTTGGGAAGTTCCG
TTGGGGAAGATGGCGGCGGCCGCGAGCACCCTTCTCTTCTTGCCGCCGGGGACTTCAGACTGAGCCTTCC
CCGGAAGAGTCGGGGCCGCTGGTGCGCCGCTTCCCCGGAGCCCAGGCTAACTTGGTTCCCCTCTGAGTGG
CGGGGAAAGGCTCCCCGGCTCGTGGCGGACCCAAGACCTCCCCGCTGTCAGGATGGAGGATCTGTACTTT
CAGAGCGATAACGATGGATCCGAAATCGGTACTGGCTTTCCATTCGACCCCCATTATGTGGAAGTCCTGG
GCGAGCGCATGCACTACGTCGATGTTGGTCCGCGCGATGGCACCCCTGTGCTGTTCCTGCACGGTAACCC
GACCTCCTCCTACGTGTGGCGCAACATCATCCCGCATGTTGCACCGACCCATCGCTGCATTGCTCCAGAC
CTGATCGGTATGGGCAAATCCGACAAACCAGACCTGGGTTATTTCTTCGACGACCACGTCCGCTTCATGG
ATGCCTTCATCGAAGCCCTGGGTCTGGAAGAGGTCGTCCTGGTCATTCACGACTGGGGCTCCGCTCTGGG
TTTCCACTGGGCCAAGCGCAATCCAGAGCGCGTCAAAGGTATTGCATTTATGGAGTTCATCCGCCCTATC
CCGACCTGGGACGAATGGCCAGAATTTGCCCGCGAGACCTTCCAGGCCTTCCGCACCACCGACGTCGGCC
GCAAACTGATCATCGATCAGAACGTTTTTATCGAGGGTACGCTGCCGATGGGTGTCGTCCGCCCGCTGAC
TGAAGTCGAGATGGACCATTACCGCGAGCCGTTCCTGAATCCTGTTGACCGCGAGCCACTGTGGCGCTTC
CCAAACGAGCTGCCAATCGCCGGTGAGCCAGCGAACATCGTCGCGCTGGTCGAAGAATACATGGACTGGC
TGCACCAGTCCCCTGTCCCGAAGCTGCTGTTCTGGGGCACCCCAGGCGTTCTGATCCCACCGGCCGAAGC
CGCTCGCCTGGCCAAAAGCCTGCCTAACTGCAAGGCTGTGGACATCGGCCCGGGTCTGAATCTGCTGCAA
GAAGACAACCCGGACCTGATCGGCAGCGAGATCGCGCGCTGGCTGTCTACTCTGGAGATTTCCGGTTCCG
GTGGCGGCGGATCTGGCGGTGGTGGGTCCGGAGGAGGCGGTTCCAAGGCTCAGGGGGAAACCGAGGGTGA
GTGACTGGGGGGTGGCGGGGAAGGAGGGGCGGTACACCGCTGCGGCGAGCCAATCCGAGAGAGGAGGTGG
GGACCCACGCCCCTCCAGGGCCACCGTGCGTGGGACCGGATCCTGGTGGAATGTGCATCTTAGATCCCGA
CCGAGCCCTACAGATGCTGGAGCGCCTCCTCCGGGGCGCTGCTCCCCCGTCTCCTCCACTCGTGAAAGGT
TTTCTGCGGGACGAGGGACGAGGAAGTTGAGCCTCAGGGTACTTTGAGCTTAGCCCGGTGGGACCCAAGG
AGAGGGAAACTGAAACTTGTTGATGCTTTGTTCCAGGAGAGATCGCTGAAGATGACACTAGAACAATGTA
ATGTCAAAGTAATGGAGGGTGTTTTAGCCGGAGTGACTTGCTTGGTTCGATCTTCATCATAGTAAAAGCG
GGCCGTTTATTACTTGGAAGGTCATAGTGTTCAAATACTGTGCTGTGTCTTTACGAACTGCTTTCAGTTG
TGCACGACCGGTGGCTTTAAAGCTTGGGGGAGAGGTGTTCAGAACTATAAACTGGCAGGAACAATCCCCA
AACCAGTTTCCCAGTTGAGGGAAGAAAAGGGAAGGGAT
